Addgene plasmid #90894: SMC3 H7.1 gRNA
Purpose: 3rd generation lentiviral gRNA plasmid targeting human SMC3
Depositing lab: Iain Cheeseman. Depositing organization: Whitehead Institute for Biomedical Research. Publication: Large-Scale Analysis of CRISPR/Cas9 Cell-Cycle Knockouts Reveals the Diversity of p53-Dependent Responses to Cell-Cycle Defects. McKinley KL, Cheeseman IM. Dev Cell. 2017 Feb 27;40(4):405-420.e2. doi: 10.1016/j.devcel.2017.01.012. Epub 2017 Feb 16. PubMed 28216383.
Backbone
  Vector backbone: pLenti-sgRNA
  Backbone manufacturer: Eric Lander & David Sabatini labs (Addgene plasmid #71409)
  Backbone size w/o insert (bp): 9151
  Vector type: Lentiviral, CRISPR
  Selectable markers: Puromycin
Growth in bacteria
  Bacterial resistance: Ampicillin, 100 μg/mL
  Growth temperature: 37°C
  Growth strain: NEB Stable
  Copy number: Unknown
Gene/Insert
  Gene/Insert name: SMC3 (Guide Designation H7.1) (alt name: pKMKO series)
  gRNA/shRNA sequence: CACCgCTCTGTAACTTCGAAAACCC
  Species: H. sapiens (human)
  Promoter: U6
  Cloning method: Restriction Enzyme; 5′ cloning site BsmBI (destroyed during cloning); 3′ cloning site BsmBI (destroyed during cloning)
  Sequencing primers: 5′ hU6-F (5'-GAGGGCCTATTTCCCATGATT-3'); 3′ EF1a-R (5'-CACGGCGACTACTGCACTTA-3')
Terms and licenses: Academic/Nonprofit Terms; Industry Terms: Not Available to Industry
Depositor comments: Please note that gRNA target sequence listed is not strictly the 20nt spacer sequence, but also contains the 5' BsmBI overhang. For more information about knockout human cell lines generated using this plasmid, please see http://cellcycleknockouts.wi.mit.edu/ .
How to cite: SMC3 H7.1 gRNA was a gift from Iain Cheeseman (Addgene plasmid # 90894 ; http://n2t.net/addgene:90894 ; RRID:Addgene_90894)
