[The description below was written by a language model from this plasmid's Addgene catalogue record and pLannotate feature annotations shown in this document.]
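Description:
SMC3 H7.1 gRNA is a third-generation lentiviral CRISPR guide RNA plasmid built on the pLenti-sgRNA backbone and designed to target human SMC3. It is propagated in E. coli through a high-copy ColE1/pUC-type origin with ampicillin selection (AmpR), and the backbone also carries an f1 origin, an SV40 origin and remnants of lac and phage promoter elements. The catalogue lists the empty backbone as 9,151 bp, whereas the sequenced construct is 7,302 nt. This would be consistent with loss of a stuffer fragment when the guide was inserted between the two BsmBI sites, which were destroyed in cloning, although the record does not explain the difference.

The viral cassette begins with an RSV promoter fused to a truncated HIV-1 5' LTR, which makes genomic RNA production Tat-independent. This is followed by the Ψ packaging signal with a gag fragment and by the RRE for Rev-dependent export. It ends in a self-inactivating ΔU3 3' LTR followed by an SV40 poly(A) signal. Within the transfer region, a human U6 Pol III promoter drives the SMC3-specific spacer joined to the Streptococcus pyogenes Cas9 guide scaffold, annotated as a tracrRNA fragment. Downstream, a cPPT/CTS element aids nuclear import of the provirus, and an EF-1α core promoter expresses puromycin N-acetyltransferase for selection of transduced mammalian cells, with a WPRE enhancing transcript expression.

No Cas9 is encoded, so the nuclease must be supplied separately. The plasmid belongs to a series of guides used to generate knockouts of cell-cycle genes in human cell lines and to study the resulting phenotypes, including p53-dependent responses.
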