Features (pLannotate 1.2.2; 27 found; start..end, strand, type, name):
     94..115     +  protein_bind   CAP binding site: CAP binding activates transcription in the presence of cAMP. E. coli catabolite activator protein
    130..160     +  promoter       lac promoter: promoter for the E. coli lac operon
    168..184     +  protein_bind   lac operator: The lac repressor binds to the lac operator to inhibit transcription in E. coli. This inhibition can be relieved by adding lactose or isopropyl-β-D-thiogalactopyranoside (IPTG). lac repressor encoded by lacI
    229..247     +  promoter       T3 promoter: promoter for bacteriophage T3 RNA polymerase
    275..501     +  promoter       RSV promoter: Rous sarcoma virus enhancer/promoter
    502..682     +  LTR            5' LTR (truncated): truncated 5' long terminal repeat (LTR) from HIV-1
    729..854     +  misc_feature   HIV-1 Ψ: packaging signal of human immunodeficiency virus type 1
    838..1201    +  CDS            HIV-1 gag (fragment): gag protein from human immunodeficiency virus 1; gag
   1347..1580    +  misc_feature   RRE: The Rev response element (RRE) of HIV-1 allows for Rev-dependent mRNA export from the nucleus to the cytoplasm.
   1957..1983    +  CDS            Rev (fragment): human immunodeficiency virus 1 (HIV-1) Rev protein; rev; enhances nuclear export of unspliced and incompletely spliced viral mRNAs
   1987..2227    +  promoter       U6 promoter: RNA polymerase III promoter for human U6 snRNA
   2275..2342    +  misc_RNA       tracrRNA (fragment): trans-activating CRISPR RNA for the Streptococcus pyogenes CRISPR/Cas9 system
   2391..2508    +  misc_feature   cPPT/CTS: central polypurine tract and central termination sequence of HIV-1
   2577..2788    +  promoter       EF-1α core promoter: core promoter for human elongation factor EF-1α
   2814..3413    +  CDS            PuroR (fragment): puromycin N-acetyltransferase; pac from Streptomyces; confers resistance to puromycin
   3429..4017    +  misc_feature   WPRE: woodchuck hepatitis virus posttranscriptional regulatory element
   4068..4087    +  misc_feature   cPPT/CTS (fragment): central polypurine tract and central termination sequence of HIV-1
   4089..4322    +  LTR            3' LTR (ΔU3): self-inactivating 3' long terminal repeat (LTR) from HIV-1
   4400..4521    +  polyA_signal   SV40 poly(A) signal: SV40 polyadenylation signal
   4561..4696    +  rep_origin     SV40 ori: SV40 origin of replication
   4717..4735    -  promoter       T7 promoter: promoter for bacteriophage T7 RNA polymerase
   4743..4898    +  CDS            lacZα (fragment): LacZα fragment of β-galactosidase; lacZ fragment
   4903..5331    +  rep_origin     f1 ori (sequence partly withheld): f1 bacteriophage origin of replication; arrow indicates direction of (+) strand synthesis
   5384..5488    +  promoter       AmpR promoter: bla
   5489..6349    +  CDS            AmpR: β-lactamase; bla; confers resistance to ampicillin, carbenicillin, and related antibiotics
   6520..7108    +  rep_origin     ori: high-copy-number ColE1/pMB1/pBR322/pUC origin of replication
   7291..81      +  CDS            lacI (fragment) (across the origin): lac repressor; lacI; The lac repressor binds to the lac operator to inhibit transcription in E. coli. This inhibition can be relieved by adding lactose or isopropyl-β-D-thiogalactopyranoside (IPTG).
>Addgene plasmid #90894 | SMC3 H7.1 gRNA | addgene full sequence | sequence record 182963 | Addgene NGS Result
CAAACCGCCTCTCCCCGCGCGTTGGCCGATTCATTAATGCAGCTGGCACGACAGGTTTCCCGACTGGAAA
GCGGGCAGTGAGCGCAACGCAATTAATGTGAGTTAGCTCACTCATTAGGCACCCCAGGCTTTACACTTTA
TGCTTCCGGCTCGTATGTTGTGTGGAATTGTGAGCGGATAACAATTTCACACAGGAAACAGCTATGACCA
TGATTACGCCAAGCGCGCAATTAACCCTCACTAAAGGGAACAAAAGCTGGAGCTGCAAGCTTAATGTAGT
CTTATGCAATACTCTTGTAGTCTTGCAACATGGTAACGATGAGTTAGCAACATGCCTTACAAGGAGAGAA
AAAGCACCGTGCATGCCGATTGGTGGAAGTAAGGTGGTACGATCGTGCCTTATTAGGAAGGCAACAGACG
GGTCTGACATGGATTGGACGAACCACTGAATTGCCGCATTGCAGAGATATTGTATTTAAGTGCCTAGCTC
GATACATAAACGGGTCTCTCTGGTTAGACCAGATCTGAGCCTGGGAGCTCTCTGGCTAACTAGGGAACCC
ACTGCTTAAGCCTCAATAAAGCTTGCCTTGAGTGCTTCAAGTAGTGTGTGCCCGTCTGTTGTGTGACTCT
GGTAACTAGAGATCCCTCAGACCCTTTTAGTCAGTGTGGAAAATCTCTAGCAGTGGCGCCCGAACAGGGA
CTTGAAAGCGAAAGGGAAACCAGAGGAGCTCTCTCGACGCAGGACTCGGCTTGCTGAAGCGCGCACGGCA
AGAGGCGAGGGGCGGCGACTGGTGAGTACGCCAAAAATTTTGACTAGCGGAGGCTAGAAGGAGAGAGATG
GGTGCGAGAGCGTCAGTATTAAGCGGGGGAGAATTAGATCGCGATGGGAAAAAATTCGGTTAAGGCCAGG
GGGAAAGAAAAAATATAAATTAAAACATATAGTATGGGCAAGCAGGGAGCTAGAACGATTCGCAGTTAAT
CCTGGCCTGTTAGAAACATCAGAAGGCTGTAGACAAATACTGGGACAGCTACAACCATCCCTTCAGACAG
GATCAGAAGAACTTAGATCATTATATAATACAGTAGCAACCCTCTATTGTGTGCATCAAAGGATAGAGAT
AAAAGACACCAAGGAAGCTTTAGACAAGATAGAGGAAGAGCAAAACAAAAGTAAGACCACCGCACAGCAA
GCGGCCGCTGATCTTCAGACCTGGAGGAGGAGATATGAGGGACAATTGGAGAAGTGAATTATATAAATAT
AAAGTAGTAAAAATTGAACCATTAGGAGTAGCACCCACCAAGGCAAAGAGAAGAGTGGTGCAGAGAGAAA
AAAGAGCAGTGGGAATAGGAGCTTTGTTCCTTGGGTTCTTGGGAGCAGCAGGAAGCACTATGGGCGCAGC
GTCAATGACGCTGACGGTACAGGCCAGACAATTATTGTCTGGTATAGTGCAGCAGCAGAACAATTTGCTG
AGGGCTATTGAGGCGCAACAGCATCTGTTGCAACTCACAGTCTGGGGCATCAAGCAGCTCCAGGCAAGAA
TCCTGGCTGTGGAAAGATACCTAAAGGATCAACAGCTCCTGGGGATTTGGGGTTGCTCTGGAAAACTCAT
TTGCACCACTGCTGTGCCTTGGAATGCTAGTTGGAGTAATAAATCTCTGGAACAGATTTGGAATCACACG
ACCTGGATGGAGTGGGACAGAGAAATTAACAATTACACAAGCTTAATACACTCCTTAATTGAAGAATCGC
AAAACCAGCAAGAAAAGAATGAACAAGAATTATTGGAATTAGATAAATGGGCAAGTTTGTGGAATTGGTT
TAACATAACAAATTGGCTGTGGTATATAAAATTATTCATAATGATAGTAGGAGGCTTGGTAGGTTTAAGA
ATAGTTTTTGCTGTACTTTCTATAGTGAATAGAGTTAGGCAGGGATATTCACCATTATCGTTTCAGACCC
ACCTCCCAACCCCGAGGGGACCCAGAGAGGGCCTATTTCCCATGATTCCTTCATATTTGCATATACGATA
CAAGGCTGTTAGAGAGATAATTAGAATTAATTTGACTGTAAACACAAAGATATTAGTACAAAATACGTGA
CGTAGAAAGTAATAATTTCTTGGGTAGTTTGCAGTTTTAAAATTATGTTTTAAAATGGACTATCATATGC
TTACCGTAACTTGAAAGTATTTCGATTTCTTGGCTTTATATATCTTGTGGAAAGGACGAAACACCGCTCT
GTAACTTCGAAAACCCGTTTAAGAGCTATGCTGGAAACAGCATAGCAAGTTTAAATAAGGCTAGTCCGTT
ATCAACTTGAAAAAGTGGCACCGAGTCGGTGCTTTTTTTGAATTCTAGATCTTGAGACAAATGGCAGTAT
TCATCCACAATTTTAAAAGAAAAGGGGGGATTGGGGGGTACAGTGCAGGGGAAAGAATAGTAGACATAAT
AGCAACAGACATACAAACTAAAGAATTACAAAAACAAATTACAAAAATTCAAAATTTTCGGGTTTATTAC
AGGGACAGCAGAGATCCACTTTGGCGCCGGCTCGAGTGGCTCCGGTGCCCGTCAGTGGGCAGAGCGCACA
TCGCCCACAGTCCCCGAGAAGTTGGGGGGAGGGGTCGGCAATTGAACCGGTGCCTAGAGAAGGTGGCGCG
GGGTAAACTGGGAAAGTGATGTCGTGTACTGGCTCCGCCTTTTTCCCGAGGGTGGGGGAGAACCGTATAT
AAGTGCAGTAGTCGCCGTGAACGTTCTTTTTCGCAACGGGTTTGCCGCCAGAACACAGGTGTCGTGACGC
GGGATCCGCCACCATGACCGAGTACAAGCCCACGGTGCGCCTCGCCACCCGCGACGACGTCCCCAGGGCC
GTACGCACCCTCGCCGCCGCGTTCGCCGACTACCCCGCCACGCGCCACACCGTCGATCCGGACCGCCACA
TCGAGCGGGTCACCGAGCTGCAAGAACTCTTCCTCACGCGCGTCGGGCTCGACATCGGCAAGGTGTGGGT
CGCGGACGACGGCGCCGCGGTGGCGGTCTGGACCACGCCGGAGAGCGTCGAAGCGGGGGCGGTGTTCGCC
GAGATCGGCCCGCGCATGGCCGAGTTGAGCGGTTCCCGGCTGGCCGCGCAGCAACAGATGGAAGGCCTCC
TGGCGCCGCACCGGCCCAAGGAGCCCGCGTGGTTCCTGGCCACCGTCGGAGTCTCGCCCGACCACCAGGG
CAAGGGTCTGGGCAGCGCCGTCGTGCTCCCCGGAGTGGAGGCGGCCGAGCGCGCCGGGGTGCCCGCCTTC
CTGGAGACCTCCGCGCCCCGCAACCTCCCCTTCTACGAGCGGCTCGGCTTCACCGTCACCGCCGACGTCG
AGGTGCCCGAAGGACCGCGCACCTGGTGCATGACCCGCAAGCCCGGTGCCTGAACGCGTTAAGTCGACAA
TCAACCTCTGGATTACAAAATTTGTGAAAGATTGACTGGTATTCTTAACTATGTTGCTCCTTTTACGCTA
TGTGGATACGCTGCTTTAATGCCTTTGTATCATGCTATTGCTTCCCGTATGGCTTTCATTTTCTCCTCCT
TGTATAAATCCTGGTTGCTGTCTCTTTATGAGGAGTTGTGGCCCGTTGTCAGGCAACGTGGCGTGGTGTG
CACTGTGTTTGCTGACGCAACCCCCACTGGTTGGGGCATTGCCACCACCTGTCAGCTCCTTTCCGGGACT
TTCGCTTTCCCCCTCCCTATTGCCACGGCGGAACTCATCGCCGCCTGCCTTGCCCGCTGCTGGACAGGGG
CTCGGCTGTTGGGCACTGACAATTCCGTGGTGTTGTCGGGGAAATCATCGTCCTTTCCTTGGCTGCTCGC
CTGTGTTGCCACCTGGATTCTGCGCGGGACGTCCTTCTGCTACGTCCCTTCGGCCCTCAATCCAGCGGAC
CTTCCTTCCCGCGGCCTGCTGCCGGCTCTGCGGCCTCTTCCGCGTCTTCGCCTTCGCCCTCAGACGAGTC
GGATCTCCCTTTGGGCCGCCTCCCCGCGTCGACTTTAAGACCAATGACTTACAAGGCAGCTGTAGATCTT
AGCCACTTTTTAAAAGAAAAGGGGGGACTGGAAGGGCTAATTCACTCCCAACGAAGACAAGATCTGCTTT
TTGCTTGTACTGGGTCTCTCTGGTTAGACCAGATCTGAGCCTGGGAGCTCTCTGGCTAACTAGGGAACCC
ACTGCTTAAGCCTCAATAAAGCTTGCCTTGAGTGCTTCAAGTAGTGTGTGCCCGTCTGTTGTGTGACTCT
GGTAACTAGAGATCCCTCAGACCCTTTTAGTCAGTGTGGAAAATCTCTAGCAGTACGTATAGTAGTTCAT
GTCATCTTATTATTCAGTATTTATAACTTGCAAAGAAATGAATATCAGAGAGTGAGAGGAACTTGTTTAT
TGCAGCTTATAATGGTTACAAATAAAGCAATAGCATCACAAATTTCACAAATAAAGCATTTTTTTCACTG
CATTCTAGTTGTGGTTTGTCCAAACTCATCAATGTATCTTATCATGTCTGGCTCTAGCTATCCCGCCCCT
AACTCCGCCCATCCCGCCCCTAACTCCGCCCAGTTCCGCCCATTCTCCGCCCCATGGCTGACTAATTTTT
TTTATTTATGCAGAGGCCGAGGCCGCCTCGGCCTCTGAGCTATTCCAGAAGTAGTGAGGAGGCTTTTTTG
GAGGCCTAGGGACGTACCCAATTCGCCCTATAGTGAGTCGTATTACGCGCGCTCACTGGCCGTCGTTTTA
CAACGTCGTGACTGGGAAAACCCTGGCGTTACCCAACTTAATCGCCTTGCAGCACATCCCCCTTTCGCCA
GCTGGCGTAATAGCGAAGAGGCCCGCACCGATCGCCCTTCCCAACAGTTGCGCAGCCTGAATGGCGAATG
GG
[124 nt withheld, positions 4903-5026]
C
[91 nt withheld, positions 5028-5118]
A
[49 nt withheld, positions 5120-5168]
CCTTTGACGTTGGAGTCCACGTTCTTT
[37 nt withheld, positions 5196-5232]
ACCCTATCTCGGTCTATTCTTTTGATTTATAAGGGATTTTGCCGATTTCGGCCTATTGGTTAAAAAATGA
GCTGATTTAACAAAAATTTAACGCGAATTTTAACAAAATATTAACGCTTACAATTTAGGTGGCACTTTTC
GGGGAAATGTGCGCGGAACCCCTATTTGTTTATTTTTCTAAATACATTCAAATATGTATCCGCTCATGAG
ACAATAACCCTGATAAATGCTTCAATAATATTGAAAAAGGAAGAGTATGAGTATTCAACATTTCCGTGTC
GCCCTTATTCCCTTTTTTGCGGCATTTTGCCTTCCTGTTTTTGCTCACCCAGAAACGCTGGTGAAAGTAA
AAGATGCTGAAGATCAGTTGGGTGCACGAGTGGGTTACATCGAACTGGATCTCAACAGCGGTAAGATCCT
TGAGAGTTTTCGCCCCGAAGAACGTTTTCCAATGATGAGCACTTTTAAAGTTCTGCTATGTGGCGCGGTA
TTATCCCGTATTGACGCCGGGCAAGAGCAACTCGGTCGCCGCATACACTATTCTCAGAATGACTTGGTTG
AGTACTCACCAGTCACAGAAAAGCATCTTACGGATGGCATGACAGTAAGAGAATTATGCAGTGCTGCCAT
AACCATGAGTGATAACACTGCGGCCAACTTACTTCTGACAACGATCGGAGGACCGAAGGAGCTAACCGCT
TTTTTGCACAACATGGGGGATCATGTAACTCGCCTTGATCGTTGGGAACCGGAGCTGAATGAAGCCATAC
CAAACGACGAGCGTGACACCACGATGCCTGTAGCAATGGCAACAACGTTGCGCAAACTATTAACTGGCGA
ACTACTTACTCTAGCTTCCCGGCAACAATTAATAGACTGGATGGAGGCGGATAAAGTTGCAGGACCACTT
CTGCGCTCGGCCCTTCCGGCTGGCTGGTTTATTGCTGATAAATCTGGAGCCGGTGAGCGTGGGTCTCGCG
GTATCATTGCAGCACTGGGGCCAGATGGTAAGCCCTCCCGTATCGTAGTTATCTACACGACGGGGAGTCA
GGCAACTATGGATGAACGAAATAGACAGATCGCTGAGATAGGTGCCTCACTGATTAAGCATTGGTAACTG
TCAGACCAAGTTTACTCATATATACTTTAGATTGATTTAAAACTTCATTTTTAATTTAAAAGGATCTAGG
TGAAGATCCTTTTTGATAATCTCATGACCAAAATCCCTTAACGTGAGTTTTCGTTCCACTGAGCGTCAGA
CCCCGTAGAAAAGATCAAAGGATCTTCTTGAGATCCTTTTTTTCTGCGCGTAATCTGCTGCTTGCAAACA
AAAAAACCACCGCTACCAGCGGTGGTTTGTTTGCCGGATCAAGAGCTACCAACTCTTTTTCCGAAGGTAA
CTGGCTTCAGCAGAGCGCAGATACCAAATACTGTTCTTCTAGTGTAGCCGTAGTTAGGCCACCACTTCAA
GAACTCTGTAGCACCGCCTACATACCTCGCTCTGCTAATCCTGTTACCAGTGGCTGCTGCCAGTGGCGAT
AAGTCGTGTCTTACCGGGTTGGACTCAAGACGATAGTTACCGGATAAGGCGCAGCGGTCGGGCTGAACGG
GGGGTTCGTGCACACAGCCCAGCTTGGAGCGAACGACCTACACCGAACTGAGATACCTACAGCGTGAGCT
ATGAGAAAGCGCCACGCTTCCCGAAGGGAGAAAGGCGGACAGGTATCCGGTAAGCGGCAGGGTCGGAACA
GGAGAGCGCACGAGGGAGCTTCCAGGGGGAAACGCCTGGTATCTTTATAGTCCTGTCGGGTTTCGCCACC
TCTGACTTGAGCGTCGATTTTTGTGATGCTCGTCAGGGGGGCGGAGCCTATGGAAAAACGCCAGCAACGC
GGCCTTTTTACGGTTCCTGGCCTTTTGCTGGCCTTTTGCTCACATGTTCTTTCCTGCGTTATCCCCTGAT
TCTGTGGATAACCGTATTACCGCCTTTGAGTGAGCTGATACCGCTCGCCGCAGCCGAACGACCGAGCGCA
GCGAGTCAGTGAGCGAGGAAGCGGAAGAGCGCCCAATACG
